Addgene plasmid #16234: pcDNA3 MDM2 S166D
Depositing lab: Mien-Chie Hung. Publication: HER-2/neu induces p53 ubiquitination via Akt-mediated MDM2 phosphorylation. Zhou BP, Liao Y, Xia W, Zou Y, Spohn B, Hung MC. Nat Cell Biol. 2001 Nov . 3(11):973-82. 10.1038/ncb1101-973 PubMed 11715018.
Backbone
  Vector backbone: pcDNA3
  Backbone manufacturer: Invitrogen
  Backbone size w/o insert (bp): 5400
  Vector type: Mammalian Expression
  Selectable markers: Neomycin (select with G418)
Growth in bacteria
  Bacterial resistance: Ampicillin, 100 μg/mL
  Growth temperature: 37°C
  Growth strain: DH5alpha
  Copy number: High Copy
Gene/Insert
  Gene/Insert name: MDM2
  Species: H. sapiens (human)
  Insert size (bp): 1500
  Mutation: Ser166 replaced by Asp
  Entrez Gene: MDM2 (a.k.a. ACTFS, HDMX, LSKB, hdm2)
  Cloning method: Restriction Enzyme; 5′ cloning site BamHI (not destroyed); 3′ cloning site EcoRI (not destroyed)
  Sequencing primers: 5′ CMV-F; 3′ BGHrev
Terms and licenses: Academic/Nonprofit Terms; Industry Terms: Not Available to Industry
How to cite: pcDNA3 MDM2 S166D was a gift from Mien-Chie Hung (Addgene plasmid # 16234 ; http://n2t.net/addgene:16234 ; RRID:Addgene_16234)
