[The description below was written by a language model from this plasmid's Addgene catalogue record.]
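Description:
pcDNA3 MDM2 S166D is a mammalian expression plasmid built on the Invitrogen pcDNA3 backbone (about 5.4 kb without insert). It carries a roughly 1.5 kb human MDM2 coding sequence cloned between BamHI and EcoRI sites, both of which remain intact. It is maintained in E. coli as a high-copy plasmid under ampicillin selection. A neomycin resistance marker allows G418 selection of stably transfected mammalian cells. The record does not list the promoter or terminator explicitly. However, the listed sequencing primers (CMV forward and BGH reverse) fit the standard pcDNA3 layout, in which the insert lies downstream of the CMV immediate-early promoter and upstream of the bovine growth hormone polyadenylation signal. This arrangement gives strong constitutive expression in most mammalian cell lines. No epitope tag or reporter fusion is recorded.

The insert encodes MDM2, the E3 ubiquitin ligase that negatively regulates p53, with serine 166 replaced by aspartate. Swapping a serine for an acidic residue is a common way to mimic constitutive phosphorylation at that position. The associated publication concerns Akt-mediated phosphorylation of MDM2 downstream of HER-2/neu signalling and the resulting p53 ubiquitination, so this construct most plausibly serves as a phosphomimetic variant of an Akt-related site. It would typically be transfected into cultured mammalian cells, transiently or stably, to test how a phosphorylated-like state at residue 166 affects MDM2 behaviour and p53 ubiquitination and stability. Such experiments would generally compare it with wild-type MDM2 or non-phosphorylatable mutants.
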