>Addgene plasmid #16234 | pcDNA3 MDM2 S166D | addgene partial sequence | sequence record 22506 | CMV-F 5'-CGCAAATGGGCGGTAGGCGTG-3'
CAGAGCTCTCTGGCTACTAGAGAACCCACTGCTTACTGGCTTATCGAAATTAATACGACTCACTATAGGG
AGACCCAAGCTTGGTACCGAGCTCGGATCCGCCACCATGTGCAATACCAACATGTCTGTACCTACTGATG
GTGCTGTAACCACCTCACAGATTCCAGCTTCGGAACAAGAGACCCTGGTTAGACCAAAGCCATTGCTTTT
GAAGTTATTAAAGTCTGTTGGTGCACAAAAAGACACTTATACTATGAAAGAGGTTCTTTTTTATCTTGGC
CAGTATATTATGACTAAACGATTATATGATGAGAAGCAACAACATATTGTATATTGTTCAAATGATCTTC
TAGGAGATTTGTTTGGCGTGCCAAGCTTCTCTGTGAAAGAGCACAGGAAAATATATACCATGATCTACAG
GAACTTGGTAGTAGTCAATCAGCAGGAATCATCGGACTCAGGTACATCTGTGAGTGAGAACAGGTGTCAC
CTTGAAGGTGGGAGTGATCAAAAGGACCTTGTACAAGAGCTTCAGGAAGAGAAACCTTCATCTTCACATT
TGGTTTCTAGACCATCTACCTCATCTAGAAGGAGAGCAATTGATGAGACAGAAGAAAATTCAGATGAATT
ATCTGGTGAACGACAAAGAAAACGCCACAAATCTGATAGTATTTCCCTTTCCTTTGATGAAAGCCTGGCT
CTGTGTGTAATAAGGGAGATATGTTGTGAAAGAAGCAGTAGCAGTGAATCTACAGGGACGCCATCG
